Addgene plasmid #241291: Syntaxin1A(E49TAG)-mCherry
Purpose: Mammalian expression of syntaxin-1(E49TAG) fused to mCherry for genetic code expansion via Amber codon supression
Depositing lab: Justin Taraska. Depositing organization: National Heart, Lung, and Blood Institute (NHLBI). Publication: A PIP2-stabilized syntaxin-1a structure mapped with transition metal ion FRET and unnatural fluorescent amino acids at the plasma membrane. Obashi K, Strub MP, Taraska JW. Structure. Volume 34, Issue 1, 8 January 2026, Pages 45-61.e4 10.1016/j.str.2025.10.001 PubMed 41290003.
Backbone
  Vector backbone: pEGFP-N1
  Backbone manufacturer: Clonetech
  Vector type: Mammalian Expression
Growth in bacteria
  Bacterial resistance: Kanamycin, 50 μg/mL
  Growth temperature: 37°C
  Growth strain: DH5alpha
  Copy number: High Copy
Gene/Insert
  Gene/Insert name: Syntaxin-1A
  Species: R. norvegicus (rat)
  Insert size (bp): 864
  Mutation: E49TAG
  Entrez Gene: Stx1a
  Promoter: CMV
  Tag / fusion protein: mCherry (C terminal on insert)
  Cloning method: Gibson Cloning
  Sequencing primers: 5′ CMV-F; 3′ SV40-pArev
Terms and licenses: Academic/Nonprofit Terms; Industry Terms: Not Available to Industry
How to cite: Syntaxin1A(E49TAG)-mCherry was a gift from Justin Taraska (Addgene plasmid # 241291 ; http://n2t.net/addgene:241291 ; RRID:Addgene_241291)
