[The description below was written by a language model from this plasmid's Addgene catalogue record and pLannotate feature annotations shown in this document.]
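Description:
Syntaxin1A(E49TAG)-mCherry is a mammalian expression plasmid of about 5.5 kb built on the pEGFP-N1 backbone, with mCherry present in place of the EGFP reporter that the backbone name implies. It is propagated in E. coli from a high-copy ColE1/pUC-type origin and selected with kanamycin. The NeoR/KanR aminoglycoside phosphotransferase gene is driven by a bacterial bla-type promoter placed in tandem with the SV40 early promoter and is terminated by the HSV TK polyadenylation signal. This arrangement means the same marker can also confer G418 resistance in mammalian cells. An f1 origin is also present. Short annotated fragments of ble, large T antigen, the bGH poly(A) signal and the multiple cloning site appear to be backbone remnants rather than functional parts.

The payload is the 864 bp rat syntaxin-1A (Stx1a) coding sequence under the human CMV immediate-early enhancer and promoter. It is joined through a short linker to a C-terminal mCherry and followed by the SV40 polyadenylation signal. Syntaxin-1A is a plasma membrane SNARE protein that acts with SNAP25 and VAMP2 in calcium-dependent vesicle fusion. Here the codon for glutamate 49 has been replaced by an amber (TAG) stop codon. Full-length protein, and therefore the downstream red fluorescence, should be produced only when the stop codon is suppressed by an orthogonal tRNA/aminoacyl-tRNA synthetase pair, which is supplied separately and is not encoded on this plasmid. Suppression inserts an unnatural amino acid at position 49, so mCherry serves as a convenient readout of successful read-through. The associated publication indicates use with fluorescent unnatural amino acids and transition metal ion FRET to map syntaxin-1A structure at the plasma membrane.
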