Features (pLannotate 1.2.2; 15 found; start..end, strand, type, name):
     61..364     +  enhancer       CMV enhancer: human cytomegalovirus immediate early enhancer
    365..568     +  promoter       CMV promoter: human cytomegalovirus (CMV) immediate early promoter
    613..1476    +  CDS            Stx1a: STX1A_RAT - Also known as Sap. Experimental evidence at protein level: Swiss-Prot protein existence level 1. Plays an essential role in hormone and neurotransmitter calcium-dependent exocytosis and endocytosis (PubMed:7901002, PubMed:17301173, PubMed:18167541, PubMed:20484665, PubMed:22411134, PubMed:28813412). Part of the SNARE (Soluble NSF Attachment Receptor) complex composed of SNAP25, STX1A and VAMP2 which mediates the fusion of synaptic vesicles with the presynaptic plasma membrane (PubMed:14665625, PubMed:16888141, PubMed:19571812). STX1A and SNAP25 are localized on the plasma membrane
   1495..2199    +  CDS            mCherry: mCherry is a basic (constitutively fluorescent) red fluorescent protein published in 2004, derived from Discosoma sp.. It is reported to be a very rapidly-maturing monomer with low acid sensitivity.
   2202..2229    +  misc_feature   MCS (fragment): multiple cloning site
   2246..2330    +  CDS            large T antigen (fragment): large T antigen from SV40 (simian virus 40)
   2353..2474    +  polyA_signal   SV40 poly(A) signal: SV40 polyadenylation signal
   2508..2936    -  rep_origin     f1 ori (sequence partly withheld): f1 bacteriophage origin of replication; arrow indicates direction of (+) strand synthesis
   2963..3067    +  promoter       AmpR promoter: bla
   3136..3346    +  promoter       SV40 promoter: SV40 early promoter
   3389..4183    +  CDS            NeoR/KanR: aminoglycoside phosphotransferase from Tn5; aph(3')-II (or nptII); confers resistance to neomycin, kanamycin, and G418 (Geneticin®)
   4204..4356    +  CDS            ble (fragment): BLE_KLEPN - Experimental evidence at protein level: Swiss-Prot protein existence level 1. Binding protein with a strong affinity to the bleomycin family of antibiotics. Binds to CL990; an antimitotic-antibiotic compound. From Klebsiella pneumoniae.
   4415..4462    +  polyA_signal   HSV TK poly(A) signal: herpes simplex virus thymidine kinase polyadenylation signal (Cole and Stacy, 1985)
   4553..4569    -  polyA_signal   bGH poly(A) signal (fragment): bovine growth hormone polyadenylation signal
   4791..5379    +  rep_origin     ori: high-copy-number ColE1/pMB1/pBR322/pUC origin of replication
>Addgene plasmid #241291 | Syntaxin1A(E49TAG)-mCherry | addgene full sequence | sequence record 479762 | Addgene NGS Result
TAGTTATTAATAGTAATCAATTACGGGGTCATTAGTTCATAGCCCATATATGGAGTTCCGCGTTACATAA
CTTACGGTAAATGGCCCGCCTGGCTGACCGCCCAACGACCCCCGCCCATTGACGTCAATAATGACGTATG
TTCCCATAGTAACGCCAATAGGGACTTTCCATTGACGTCAATGGGTGGAGTATTTACGGTAAACTGCCCA
CTTGGCAGTACATCAAGTGTATCATATGCCAAGTACGCCCCCTATTGACGTCAATGACGGTAAATGGCCC
GCCTGGCATTATGCCCAGTACATGACCTTATGGGACTTTCCTACTTGGCAGTACATCTACGTATTAGTCA
TCGCTATTACCATGGTGATGCGGTTTTGGCAGTACATCAATGGGCGTGGATAGCGGTTTGACTCACGGGG
ATTTCCAAGTCTCCACCCCATTGACGTCAATGGGAGTTTGTTTTGGCACCAAAATCAACGGGACTTTCCA
AAATGTCGTAACAACTCCGCCCCATTGACGCAAATGGGCGGTAGGCGTGTACGGTGGGAGGTCTATATAA
GCAGAGCTGGTTTAGTGAACCGTCAGATCCGCTAGCGCTACCGGTCGCCACCATGAAGGACCGAACCCAG
GAGCTCCGCACGGCCAAGGACAGCGATGACGACGATGATGTCACTGTCACTGTGGACCGAGACCGCTTCA
TGGATGAGTTCTTTGAACAGGTGGAAGAGATCCGGGGCTTTATTGACAAGATTGCTTAGAACGTGGAGGA
GGTGAAGAGGAAACACAGCGCCATCCTGGCCTCCCCGAACCCCGATGAGAAGACCAAGGAGGAACTGGAG
GAGCTCATGTCGGACATTAAGAAGACAGCGAACAAAGTTCGCTCCAAGCTAAAGAGCATCGAGCAGAGCA
TCGAGCAGGAGGAAGGTCTGAACCGCTCGTCGGCGGACCTGAGGATCCGGAAGACGCAGCATTCCACGCT
GTCCCGAAAGTTTGTGGAGGTCATGTCCGAGTACAACGCCACTCAGTCAGACTACCGAGAACGCTGCAAA
GGGCGCATCCAGAGGCAGCTGGAGATCACTGGCCGGACCACGACCAGTGAGGAGTTGGAAGACATGCTGG
AGAGTGGGAATCCCGCCATCTTTGCCTCTGGGATCATCATGGACTCCAGCATCTCGAAGCAGGCCCTCAG
TGAGATCGAGACCAGGCACAGTGAGATCATCAAGTTGGAGAACAGCATCCGGGAGCTACACGATATGTTC
ATGGACATGGCCATGCTGGTGGAGAGCCAGGGGGAGATGATTGACAGGATCGAGTACAATGTGGAACACG
CTGTGGACTACGTGGAGAGGGCCGTGTCTGACACCAAGAAGGCCGTCAAGTACCAGAGCAAGGCACGCAG
GAAGAAGATCATGATCATCATTTGCTGTGTGATTCTGGGCATCATCATCGCCTCCACCATCGGGGGCATC
TTTGGAGGCGGATCCGGAGGGTCTATGGTGAGCAAGGGCGAGGAGGATAACATGGCCATCATCAAGGAGT
TCATGCGCTTCAAGGTGCACATGGAGGGCTCCGTGAACGGCCACGAGTTCGAGATCGAGGGCGAGGGCGA
GGGCCGCCCCTACGAGGGCACCCAGACCGCCAAGCTGAAGGTGACCAAGGGTGGCCCCCTGCCCTTCGCC
TGGGACATCCTGTCCCCTCAGTTCATGTACGGCTCCAAGGCCTACGTGAAGCACCCCGCCGACATCCCCG
ACTACTTGAAGCTGTCCTTCCCCGAGGGCTTCAAGTGGGAGCGCGTGATGAACTTCGAGGACGGCGGCGT
GGTGACCGTGACCCAGGACTCCTCCCTGCAGGACGGCGAGTTCATCTACAAGGTGAAGCTGCGCGGCACC
AACTTCCCCTCCGACGGCCCCGTAATGCAGAAGAAGACCATGGGCTGGGAGGCCTCCTCCGAGCGGATGT
ACCCCGAGGACGGCGCCCTGAAGGGCGAGATCAAGCAGAGGCTGAAGCTGAAGGACGGCGGCCACTACGA
CGCTGAGGTCAAGACCACCTACAAGGCCAAGAAGCCCGTGCAGCTGCCCGGCGCCTACAACGTCAACATC
AAGTTGGACATCACCTCCCACAACGAGGACTACACCATCGTGGAACAGTACGAACGCGCCGAGGGCCGCC
ACTCCACCGGCGGCATGGACGAGCTGTACTGAGTCGACGGTACCGCGGGCCCGGGATCCACCGGATCTAG
ATAACTGATCATAATCAGCCATACCACATTTGTAGAGGTTTTACTTGCTTTAAAAAACCTCCCACACCTC
CCCCTGAACCTGAAACATAAAATGAATGCAATTGTTGTTGTTAACTTGTTTATTGCAGCTTATAATGGTT
ACAAATAAAGCAATAGCATCACAAATTTCACAAATAAAGCATTTTTTTCACTGCATTCTAGTTGTGGTTT
GTCCAAACTCATCAATGTATCTTAACGCGTAAATTGTAAGCGTTAATATTTTGTTAAAATTCGCGTTAAA
TTTTTGTTAAATCAGCTCATTTTTTAACCAATAGGCCGAAATCGGCAAAATCCCTTATAAATCAAAAGAA
TAGACCGAGATAGGGT
[37 nt withheld, positions 2607-2643]
AAAGAACGTGGACTCCAACGTCAAAGG
[49 nt withheld, positions 2671-2719]
T
[91 nt withheld, positions 2721-2811]
G
[124 nt withheld, positions 2813-2936]
CAGGTGGCACTTTTCGGGGAAATGTGCGCGGAACCCCTATTTGTTTATTTTTCTAAATACATTCAAATAT
GTATCCGCTCATGAGACAATAACCCTGATAAATGCTTCAATAATATTGAAAAAGGAAGAGTCCTGAGGCG
GAAAGAACCAGCTGTGGAATGTGTGTCAGTTAGGGTGTGGAAAGTCCCCAGGCTCCCCAGCAGGCAGAAG
TATGCAAAGCATGCATCTCAATTAGTCAGCAACCATAGTCCCGCCCCTAACTCCGCCCATCCCGCCCCTA
ACTCCGCCCAGTTCCGCCCATTCTCCGCCCCATGGCTGACTAATTTTTTTTATTTATGCAGAGGCCGAGG
CCGCCTCGGCCTCTGAGCTATTCCAGAAGTAGTGAGGAGGCTTTTTTGGAGGCCTAGGCTTTTGCAAAGA
TCGATCAAGAGACAGGATGAGGATCGTTTCGCATGATTGAACAAGATGGATTGCACGCAGGTTCTCCGGC
CGCTTGGGTGGAGAGGCTATTCGGCTATGACTGGGCACAACAGACAATCGGCTGCTCTGATGCCGCCGTG
TTCCGGCTGTCAGCGCAGGGGCGCCCGGTTCTTTTTGTCAAGACCGACCTGTCCGGTGCCCTGAATGAAC
TGCAAGACGAGGCAGCGCGGCTATCGTGGCTGGCCACGACGGGCGTTCCTTGCGCAGCTGTGCTCGACGT
TGTCACTGAAGCGGGAAGGGACTGGCTGCTATTGGGCGAAGTGCCGGGGCAGGATCTCCTGTCATCTCAC
CTTGCTCCTGCCGAGAAAGTATCCATCATGGCTGATGCAATGCGGCGGCTGCATACGCTTGATCCGGCTA
CCTGCCCATTCGACCACCAAGCGAAACATCGCATCGAGCGAGCACGTACTCGGATGGAAGCCGGTCTTGT
CGATCAGGATGATCTGGACGAAGAGCATCAGGGGCTCGCGCCAGCCGAACTGTTCGCCAGGCTCAAGGCG
AGCATGCCCGACGGCGAGGATCTCGTCGTGACCCATGGCGATGCCTGCTTGCCGAATATCATGGTGGAAA
ATGGCCGCTTTTCTGGATTCATCGACTGTGGCCGGCTGGGTGTGGCGGACCGCTATCAGGACATAGCGTT
GGCTACCCGTGATATTGCTGAAGAGCTTGGCGGCGAATGGGCTGACCGCTTCCTCGTGCTTTACGGTATC
GCCGCTCCCGATTCGCAGCGCATCGCCTTCTATCGCCTTCTTGACGAGTTCTTCTGAGCGGGACTCTGGG
GTTCGAAATGACCGACCAAGCGACGCCCAACCTGCCATCACGAGATTTCGATTCCACCGCCGCCTTCTAT
GAAAGGTTGGGCTTCGGAATCGTTTTCCGGGACGCCGGCTGGATGATCCTCCAGCGCGGGGATCTCATGC
TGGAGTTCTTCGCCCACCCTAGGGGGAGGCTAACTGAAACACGGAAGGAGACAATACCGGAAGGAACCCG
CGCTATGACGGCAATAAAAAGACAGAATAAAACGCACGGTGTTGGGTCGTTTGTTCATAAACGCGGGGTT
CGGTCCCAGGGCTGGCACTCTGTCGATACCCCACCGAGACCCCATTGGGGCCAATACGCCCGCGTTTCTT
CCTTTTCCCCACCCCACCCCCCAAGTTCGGGTGAAGGCCCAGGGCTCGCAGCCAACGTCGGGGCGGCAGG
CCCTGCCATAGCCTCAGGTTACTCATATATACTTTAGATTGATTTAAAACTTCATTTTTAATTTAAAAGG
ATCTAGGTGAAGATCCTTTTTGATAATCTCATGACCAAAATCCCTTAACGTGAGTTTTCGTTCCACTGAG
CGTCAGACCCCGTAGAAAAGATCAAAGGATCTTCTTGAGATCCTTTTTTTCTGCGCGTAATCTGCTGCTT
GCAAACAAAAAAACCACCGCTACCAGCGGTGGTTTGTTTGCCGGATCAAGAGCTACCAACTCTTTTTCCG
AAGGTAACTGGCTTCAGCAGAGCGCAGATACCAAATACTTTTCTTCTAGTGTAGCCGTAGTTAGGCCACC
ACTTCAAGAACTCTGTAGCACCGCCTACATACCTCGCTCTGCTAATCCTGTTACCAGTGGCTGCTGCCAG
TGGCGATAAGTCGTGTCTTACCGGGTTGGACTCAAGACGATAGTTACCGGATAAGGCGCAGCGGTCGGGC
TGAACGGGGGGTTCGTGCACACAGCCCAGCTTGGAGCGAACGACCTACACCGAACTGAGATACCTACAGC
GTGAGCTATGAGAAAGCGCCACGCTTCCCGAAGGGAGAAAGGCGGACAGGTATCCGGTAAGCGGCAGGGT
CGGAACAGGAGAGCGCACGAGGGAGCTTCCAGGGGGAAACGCCTGGTATCTTTATAGTCCTGTCGGGTTT
CGCCACCTCTGACTTGAGCGTCGATTTTTGTGATGCTCGTCAGGGGGGCGGAGCCTATGGAAAAACGCCA
GCAACGCGGCCTTTTTACGGTTCCTGGCCTTTTGCTGGCCTTTTGCTCACATGTTCTTTCCTGCGTTATC
CCCTGATTCTGTGGATAACCGTATTACCGCCATGCAT
